>Addgene plasmid #73649 | pccGFPKAN | depositor full sequence | sequence record 165292 | pccGFPKAN sequence 9103 bps
TTCTTGAAGACGAAAGGGCCTCGTGATACGCCTATTTTTATAGGTTAATGTCATGATAATAATGGTTTCT
TAGACGTTCGAGGTCGACGGTATCGATAAGCTTGATGGGGATCGCGTTTCTTTATTAGTGGTTGCAGTCT
CGCTCATAATCGCTCCGTTTACTTCTGTTTCAAACAATTGATCCATTGAGACTCAATGGAATTACCTTGA
TGTGCAAGTGAGATATGGACAAAAAATGTAAATTCAAGGTCAAAACTCATAAAAACACTGTTTTTTGATC
GAGATTGGATTATTCTAAGTCTGCATTTTTATCAAAGAAGATAAAAAAACCAGTAAAGTCTGAGTGTTGG
GACAGGGAGATACTGGGACATTAGATGTTCGGATTAGGACACAACTCAAAAGAGATTTCGATGAGTCATA
TTGGTACTAAATTCATTCTTGCTGAAAAATTTACCTTCGATCCCCTAAGCAATACTCTGATTGACAAAGA
AGATAGTGAAGAGATCATTCGATTAGGCAGCAACGAAAGCCGAATTCTTTGGCTGCTGGCCCAACGTCCA
AACGAGGTAATTTCTCGCAATGATTTGCATGACTTTGTTTGGCGAGAGCAAGGTTTTGAAGTCGATGATT
CCAGCTTAACCCAAGCCATTTCGACTCTGCGCAAAATGCTCAAAGATTCGACAAAGTCCCCACAATACGT
CAAAACGGTTCCGAAGCGCGGTTACCAATTGATCGCCCGAGTGGAAACGGTTGAAGAAGAGATGGCTCGC
GAAAACGAAGCTGCTCATGACATCTCTCAGCCAGAATCTGTCAATGAATACGCAGAATCAAGCAGTGTGC
CTTCATCAGCCACTGTAGTGAACACACCGCAGCCAGCCAATGTCGTGGCGAATAAATCGGCTCCAAACTT
GGGGAATCGAGCTAGCGCTGAGGTCTGCCTCGTGAAGAAGGTGTTGCTGACTCATACCAGGCCTGAATCG
CCCCATCATCCAGCCAGAAAGTGAGGGAGCCACGGTTGATGAGAGCTTTGTTGTAGGTGGACCAGTTGGT
GATTTTGAACTTTTGCTTTGCCACGGAACGGTCTGCGTTGTCGGGAAGATGCGTGATCTGATCCTTCAAC
TCAGCAAAAGTTCGATTTATTCAACAAAGCCACGTTGTGTCTCAAAATCTCTGATGTTACATTGCACAAG
ATAAAAATATATCATCATGAACAATAAAACTGTCTGCTTACATAAACAGTAATACAAGGGGTGTTATGAG
CCATATTCAACGGGAAACGTCTTGCTCGAGGCCGCGATTAAATTCCAACATGGATGCTGATTTATATGGG
TATAAATGGGCTCGCGATAATGTCGGGCAATCAGGTGCGACAATCTATCGATTGTATGGGAAGCCCGATG
CGCCAGAGTTGTTTCTGAAACATGGCAAAGGTAGCGTTGCCAATGATGTTACAGATGAGATGGTCAGACT
AAACTGGCTGACGGAATTTATGCCTCTTCCGACCATCAAGCATTTTATCCGTACTCCTGATGATGCATGG
TTACTCACCACTGCGATCCCCGGGAAAACAGCATTCCAGGTATTAGAAGAATATCCTGATTCAGGTGAAA
ATATTGTTGATGCGCTGGCAGTGTTCCTGCGCCGGTTGCATTCGATTCCTGTTTGTAATTGTCCTTTTAA
CAGCGATCGCGTATTTCGTCTCGCTCAGGCGCAATCACGAATGAATAACGGTTTGGTTGATGCGAGTGAT
TTTGATGACGAGCGTAATGGCTGGCCTGTTGAACAAGTCTGGAAAGAAATGCATAAGCTTTTGCCATTCT
CACCGGATTCAGTCGTCACTCATGGTGATTTCTCACTTGATAACCTTATTTTTGACGAGGGGAAATTAAT
AGGTTGTATTGATGTTGGACGAGTCGGAATCGCAGACCGATACCAGGATCTTGCCATCCTATGGAACTGC
CTCGGTGAGTTTTCTCCTTCATTACAGAAACGGCTTTTTCAAAAATATGGTATTGATAATCCTGATATGA
ATAAATTGCAGTTTCATTTGATGCTCGATGAGTTTTTCTAATCAGAATTGGTTAATTGGTTGTAACACTG
GCAGAGCATTACGCTGACTTGACGGGACGGCGGCTTTGTTGAATAAATCGAACTTTTGCTGAGTTGAAGG
ATCAGATCACGCATCTTCCCGACAACGCAGACCGTTCCGTGGCAAAGCAAAAGTTCAAAATCACCAACTG
GTCCACCTACAACAAAGCTCTCATCAACCGTGGCTCCCTCACTTTCTGGCTGGATGATGGGGCGATTCAG
GCCTGGTATGAGTCAGCAACACCTTCTTCACGAGGCAGACCTCAGCGCTCAAAGATGCAGGGGTAAAAGC
TAACCGCATCTTTACCGACAAGGCATCCGGCAGTTCAACAGATCGGGAAGGGCTGGATTTGCTGAGGATG
AAGGTGGAGGAAGGTGATGTCATTCTGGTGAAGAAGCTCGACCGTCTTGGCCGCGACACCGCCGACATGA
TCCAACTGATAAAAGAGTTTGATGCTCAGGGTGTAGCGGTTCGGTTTATTGACGACGGGATCAGTACCGA
CGGTGATATGGGGCAAATGGTGGTCACCATCCTGTCGGCTGTGGCACAGGCTGAACGCCGGAGGATCCTG
ATCAACCCAAGCCAATCCAGCTTTAAACCCCTAACGGATATCAAAATCGAAGAAGGTAAACTGGTAATCT
GGATTAACGGCGATAAAGGCTATAACGGTCTCGCTGAAGTCGGTAAGAAATTCGAGAAAGATACCGGAAT
TAAAGTCACCGTTGAGCATCCGGATAAACTGGAAGAGAAATTCCCACAGGTTGCGGCAACTGGCGATGGC
CCTGACATTATCTTCTGGGCACACGACCGCTTTGGTGGCTACGCTCAATCTGGCCTGTTGGCTGAAATCA
CCCCGGACAAAGCGTTCCAGGACAAGCTGTATCCGTTTACCTGGGATGCCGTACGTTACAACGGCAAGCT
GATTGCTTACCCGATCGCTGTTGAAGCGTTATCGCTGATTTATAACAAAGATCTGCTGCCGAACCCGCCA
AAAACCTGGGAAGAGATCCCGGCGCTGGATAAAGAACTGAAAGCGAAAGGTAAGAGCGCGCTGATGTTCA
ACCTGCAAGAACCGTACTTCACCTGGCCGCTGATTGCTGCTGACGGGGGTTATGCGTTCAAGTATGAAAA
CGGCAAGTACGACATTAAAGACGTGGGCGTGGATAACGCTGGCGCGAAAGCGGGTCTGACCTTCCTGGTT
GACCTGATTAAAAACAAACACATGAATGCAGACACCGATTACTCCATCGCAGAAGCTGCCTTTAATAAAG
GCGAAACAGCGATGACCATCAACGGCCCGTGGGCATGGTCCAACATCGACACCAGCAAAGTGAATTATGG
TGTAACGGTACTGCCGACCTTCAAGGGTCAACCATCCAAACCGTTCGTTGGCGTGCTGAGCGCAGGTATT
AACGCCGCCAGTCCGAACAAAGAGCTGGCGAAAGAGTTCCTCGAAAACTATCTGCTGACTGATGAAGGTC
TGGAAGCGGTTAATAAAGACAAACCGCTGGGTGCCGTAGCGCTGAAGTCTTACGAGGAAGAGTTGGCGAA
AGATCCACGTATTGCCGCCACCATGGAAAACGCCCAGAAAGGTGAAATCATGCCGAACATCCCGCAGATG
TCCGCTTTCTGGTATGCCGTGCGTACTGCGGTGATCAACGCCGCCAGCGGTCGTCAGACTGTCGATGAAG
CCCTGAAAGACGCGCAGACTAATTCGAGCTCGGTACCCGGCCGGGGATCTTAATCTAGCAGGTGGCACTT
TTCGGGGAAATGTGCGCGGAACCCCTATTTGTTTATTTTTCTAAATACATTCAAATATGTATCCGCTCAT
GAGACAATAACCCTGATAAATGCTTCAATAATATTGAAAAAGGAAGAGTATGAGTATTCAACATTTCCGT
GTCGCCCTTATTCCCTTTTTTGCGGCATTTTGCCTTCCTGTTTTTGCTCACCCAGAAACGCTGGTGAAAG
TAAAAGATGCTGAAGATCAGTTGGGTGCACGAGTGGGTTACATCGAACTGGATCTCAACAGCGGTAAGAT
CCTTGAGAGTTTTCGCCCCGAAGAACGTTTTCCAATGATGAGCACTTTTAAAGTTCTGCTATGTGGCGCG
GTATTATCCCGTGTTGACGCCGGGCAAGAGCAACTCGGTCGCCGCATACACTATTCTCAGAATGACTTGG
TTGAGTACTCACCAGTCACAGAAAAGCATCTTACGGATGGCATGACAGTAAGAGAATTATGCAGTGCTGC
CATAACCATGAGTGATAACACTGCGGCCAACTTACTTCTGACAACGATCGGAGGACCGAAGGAGCTAACC
GCTTTTTTGCACAACATGGGGGATCATGTAACTCGCCTTGATCGTTGGGAACCGGAGCTGAATGAAGCCA
TACCAAACGACGAGCGTGACACCACGATGCCTGCAGCAATGGCAACAACGTTGCGCAAACTATTAACTGG
CGAACTACTTACTCTAGCTTCCCGGCAACAATTAATAGACTGGATGGAGGCGGATAAAGTTGCAGGACCA
CTTCTGCGCTCGGCCCTTCCGGCTGGCTGGTTTATTGCTGATAAATCTGGAGCCGGTGAGCGTGGGTCTC
GCGGTATCATTGCAGCACTGGGGCCAGATGGTAAGCCCTCCCGTATCGTAGTTATCTACACGACGGGGAG
TCAGGCAACTATGGATGAACGAAATAGACAGATCGCTGAGATAGGTGCCTCACTGATTAAGCATTGGTAA
CTGTCAGACCAAGTTTACTCATATATACTTTAGATTGATTTAAAACTTCATTTTTAATTTAAAAGGATCT
AGGTGAAGATCCTTTTTGATAATCTCATGACCAAAATCCCTTAACGTGAGTTTTCGTTCCACTGAGCGTC
AGACCCCGTAGAAAAGATCAAAGGATCTTCTTGAGATCCTTTTTTTCTGCGCGTAATCTGCTGCTTGCAA
ACAAAAAAACCACCGCTACCAGCGGTGGTTTGTTTGCCGGATCAAGAGCTACCAACTCTTTTTCCGAAGG
TAACTGGCTTCAGCAGAGCGCAGATACCAAATACTGTCCTTCTAGTGTAGCCGTAGTTAGGCCACCACTT
CAAGAACTCTGTAGCACCGCCTACATACCTCGCTCTGCTAATCCTGTTACCAGTGGCTGCTGCCAGTGGC
GATAAGTCGTGTCTTACCGGGTTGGACTCAAGACGATAGTTACCGGATAAGGCGCAGCGGTCGGGCTGAA
CGGGGGGTTCGTGCACACAGCCCAGCTTGGAGCGAACGACCTACACCGAACTGAGATACCTACAGCGTGA
GCATTGAGAAAGCGCCACGCTTCCCGAAGGGAGAAAGGCGGACAGGTATCCGGTAAGCGGCAGGGTCGGA
ACAGGAGAGCGCACGAGGGAGCTTCCAGGGGGAAACGCCTGGTATCTTTATAGTCCTGTCGGGTTTCGCC
ACCTCTGACTTGAGCGTCGATTTTTGTGATGCTCGTCAGGGGGGCGGAGCCTATGGAAAAACGCCAGCAA
CGCGGCCTTTTTACGGTTCCTGGCCTTTTGCTGGCCTTTTGCTCACATGTTCTTTCCTGCGTTATCCCCT
GATTCTGTGGATAACCGTATTACCGCCTTTGAGTGAGCTGATACCGCTCGCCGCAGCCGAACGACCGAGC
GCAGCGAGTCAGTGAGCGAGGAAGCGGAAGAGCGCCTGATGCGGTATTTTCTCCTTACGCATCTGTGCGG
TATTTCACACCGCATATGGTGCACTCTCAGTACAATCTGCTCTGATGCCGCATAGTTAAGCCAGTATACA
CTCCGCTATCGCTACGTGACTGGGTCATGGCTGCGCCCCGACACCCGCCAACACCCGCTGACGCGCCCTG
ACGGGCTTGTCTGCTCCCGGCATCCGCTTACAGACAAGCTGTGACCGTCTCCGGGAGCTGCATGTGTCAG
AGGTTTTCACCGTCATCACCGAAACGCGCGAGGCAGCTGCGGTAAAGCTCATCAGCGTGGTCGTGAAGCG
ATTCACAGATGTCTGCCTGTTCATCCGCGTCCAGCTCGTTGAGTTTCTCCAGAAGCGTTAATGTCTGGCT
TCTGATAAAGCGGGCCATGTTAAGGGCGGTTTTTTCCTGTTTGGTCACTGATGCCTCCGTGTAAGGGGGA
TTTCTGTTCATGGGGGTAATGATACCGATGAAACGAGAGAGGATGCTCACGATACGGGTTACTGATGATG
AACATGCCCGGTTACTGGAACGTTGTGAGGGTAAACAACTGGCGGTATGGATGCGGCGGGACCAGAGAAA
AATCACTCAGGGTCAATGCCAGCGCTTCGTTAATACAGATGTAGGTGTTCCACAGGGTAGCCAGCAGCAT
CCTGCGATGCAGATCCGGAACATAATGGTGCAGGGCGCTGACTTCCGCGTTTCCAGACTTTACGAAACAC
GGAAACCGAAGACCATTCATGTTGTTGCTCAGGTCGCAGACGTTTTGCAGCAGCAGTCGCTTCACGTTCG
CTCGCGTATCGGTGATTCATTCTGCTAACCAGTAAGGCAACCCCGCCAGCCTAGCCGGGTCCTCAACGAC
AGGAGCACGATCATGCGCACCCGTGGCCAGGACCCAACGCTGCCCGACTGCTTTCCTGATGCAAAAACGA
GGCTAGTTTACCGTATCTGTGGGGGGATGGCTTGTAGATATGACGACAGGAAGAGTTTGTAGAAACGCAA
AAAGGCCATCCGTCAGGATGGCCTTCTGCTTAATTTGATGCCTGGCAGTTTATGGCGGGCGTCCTGCCCG
CCACCCTCCGGGCCGTTGCTTCGCAACGTTCAAATCCGCTCCCGGCGGATTTGTCCTACTCAGGAGAGCG
TTCACCGACAAACAACAGATAAAACGAAAGGCCCAGTCTTTCGACTGAGCCTTTCGTTTTATTTGATGCC
TGGCAGTTCCCTACTCTCGCATGGGGAGACCCCACACTACCATCGGCGCTACGGCGTTTCACTTCTGAGT
TCGGCATGGGGTCAGGTGGGACCACCGCGCTACTGCCGCCAGGCAAATTCTGTTTTATCAGACCGCTTCT
GCGTTCTGATTTAATCTGTATCAGGCTGAAAATCTTCTCTCATCCGCCAAAACAGCTGCTTTCCTGATGC
AAAAACGAGGCTAGTTTACCGTATCTGTGGGGGGATGGCTTGTAGATATGACGACAGGAAGAGTTTGTAG
AAACGCAAAAAGGCCATCCGTCAGGATGGCCTTCTGCTTAATTTGATGCCTGGCAGTTTATGGCGGGCGT
CCTGCCCGCCACCCTCCGGGCCGTTGCTTCGCAACGTTCAAATCCGCTCCCGGCGGATTTGTCCTACTCA
GGAGAGCGTTCACCGACAAACAACAGATAAAACGAAAGGCCCAGTCTTTCGACTGAGCCTTTCGTTTTAT
TTGATGCCTGGCAGTTCCCTACTCTCGCATGGGGAGACCCCACACTACCATCGGCGCTACGGCGTTTCAC
TTCTGAGTTCGGCATGGGGTCAGGTGGGACCACCGCGCTACTGCCGCCAGGCAAATTCTGTTTTATCAGA
CCGCTTCTGCGTTCTGATTTAATCTGTATCAGGCTGAAAATCTTCTCTCATCCGCCAAAACAGCCGAGAT
GCGCCGCGTGCGGCTGCTGGAGATGGCGGACGCGATGGATATGTTCTGCCAAGGGTTGGTTTGCGCATTC
ACAGTTCTCCGCAAGAATTGATTGGCTCCAATTCTTGGAGTGGTGAATCCGTTAGCGAGGTGCCGCCTCG
ACGAATTTCTGCCATTCATCCGCTTATTATCACTTATTCAGGCGTAGCAACCAGGCGTTTAAGGGCACCA
ATAACTGCCTTAAAAACTCATTTGTACAGTTCATCCATACCATGCGTGATGCCCGCTGCGGTTACGAACT
CCAGCAGAACCATGTGATCGCGTTTCTCGTTCGGATCTTTAGACAGAACGCTTTGCGTGCTCAGATAGTG
ATTGTCTGGCAGCAGAACAGGACCATCACCGATTGGAGTGTTTTGCTGGTAGTGATCAGCCAGCTGCACG
CTGCCATCCTCCACGTTGTGGCGAATTTTAAAATTCGCTTTAATGCCATTTTTTTGTTTATCGGCGGTGA
TGTAAACATTGTGGCTGTTAAAATTGTATTCCAGCTTATGGCCCAGGATATTGCCGTCTTCTTTAAAGTC
AATGCCTTTCAGCTCAATGCGGTTTACCAGGGTATCGCCTTCAAATTTCACTTCCGCACGCGTTTTGTAC
GTGCCGTCATCCTTAAAGGAAATCGTGCGTTCCTGCACATAGCCTTCCGGCATGGCGGACTTGAAGAAGT
CATGCTGCTTCATGTGGTCCGGATAACGAGCAAAGCACTGAACACCATAAGTCAGCGTCGTTACCAGAGT
CGGCCAAGGTACCGGCAGTTTACCAGTAGTACAGATGAACTTCAGCGTCAGTTTACCATTAGTTGCGTCA
CCTTCACCCTCGCCACGCACGGAAAACTTATGACCGTTGACATCACCATCCAGTTCCACCAGAATAGGGA
CGACACCAGTGAACAGCTCTTCGCCTTTGCCCATTTTAGCTTCCTTAGCTCCTGAAAATCTCGTCGAAGC
TCGGCGGATTTGTCCTACTCAAGCTTGCTCCCTTTGTTTAACAGAAAAATAATTGATCAAAACAATTAAA
TAAGTAAATAAATTTGTATTATTTGAAATCAAAAATCAAAAATCAAAAATCAAAAATCAAAAATCAAAAA
TCAAAATATACTATTTAGTCCTTTTTTATCATTTTCTGTTTTTATCGGTAAACCCCGTTTCACTTCTAAG
CTTGGCTGCAGGTCGACGGATCGATCCCCGGGAATTCCCTGGCAGTTTATGGCGGGCGTCCTGCCCGCCA
CCCTCCGGGCCGTTGCTTCGCAACGTTCAAATCCGCTCCCGGCGGATTTGTCCTACTCAGGAGAGCGTTC
ACCGACAAACAACAGATAAAACGAAAGGCCCAGTCTTTCGACTGAGCCTTTCGTTTTATTTGATGCCTGG
GAA
Features (pLannotate 1.2.2; 24 found; start..end, strand, type, name):
     78..106     -  misc_feature   MCS (fragment): pBluescript multiple cloning site
    375..920     +  CDS            toxR (fragment): TOXR_VIBCH - Protein predicted: Swiss-Prot protein existence level 4. This transcription activator controls cholera toxin, pilus colonization factor and outer membrane protein expression in V.cholerae. It binds to the 5'-TTTTGAT-3' tandemly repeated DNA sequence in the cholera toxin promoter region. ToxS interacts with the C-terminal periplasmic domain of ToxR, stimulating its activity. It activates transcription at the promoters for tcpI and tcpA and this is presumably via ToxT. From Vibrio cholerae serotype O1 (strain ATCC 39315 / El Tor Inaba N16961).
    925..1071    -  CDS            TRA2_ECOLX (fragment): Protein predicted: Swiss-Prot protein existence level 4. Required for transposition of transposon Tn903. From Escherichia coli.
   1256..2071    +  CDS            KanR: aminoglycoside phosphotransferase; aph(3')-Ia; confers resistance to kanamycin in bacteria or G418 (Geneticin®) in eukaryotes
   2212..2358    +  CDS            TRA2_ECOLX (fragment): Protein predicted: Swiss-Prot protein existence level 4. Required for transposition of transposon Tn903. From Escherichia coli.
   2346..2660    +  CDS            tnpR (fragment): TNR3_ECOLX - Experimental evidence at protein level: Swiss-Prot protein existence level 1. Resolvase catalyzes the resolution (a site-specific recombination) of the cointegrated replicon to yield the final transposition products. From Escherichia coli.
   2703..3800    +  CDS            MBP: maltose binding protein from E. coli; malE (mutated); This version of the gene does not encode a signal sequence, so MBP will remain in the cytosol.
   3801..3820    +  misc_feature   MCS (fragment): pUC18/19 multiple cloning site
   3865..3969    +  promoter       AmpR promoter: bla
   3970..4830    +  CDS            AmpR: β-lactamase; bla; confers resistance to ampicillin, carbenicillin, and related antibiotics
   5001..5589    +  rep_origin     ori: high-copy-number ColE1/pMB1/pBR322/pUC origin of replication
   5775..5915    -  misc_feature   bom: basis of mobility region from pBR322
   6017..6208    -  CDS            rop: Rop protein, which maintains plasmids at low copy number; rop
   6225..6605    +  CDS            YPB1_ECOLX: Protein predicted: Swiss-Prot protein existence level 4. From Escherichia coli.
   6790..6817    -  terminator     rrnB T2 terminator: transcription terminator T2 from the E. coli rrnB gene
   6909..6995    -  terminator     rrnB T1 terminator: Escherichia coli rrnB; transcription terminator T1 from the E. coli rrnB gene
   6997..7112    -  ncRNA          5S rRNA: Accession: RF00001 - 5S ribosomal RNA
   7288..7315    -  terminator     rrnB T2 terminator: transcription terminator T2 from the E. coli rrnB gene
   7407..7493    -  terminator     rrnB T1 terminator: Escherichia coli rrnB; transcription terminator T1 from the E. coli rrnB gene
   7495..7610    -  ncRNA          5S rRNA: Accession: RF00001 - 5S ribosomal RNA
   7931..8644    -  CDS            Superfolder GFP: Superfolder GFP is a basic (constitutively fluorescent) green fluorescent protein published in 2005, derived from Aequorea victoria. It is reported to be a very rapidly-maturing weak dimer.
   8645..8673    -  promoter       cat promoter (fragment): promoter of the E. coli cat gene encoding chloramphenicol acetyltransferase
   8824..8886    -  CDS            zot (fragment): ZOT_VIBCH - Experimental evidence at protein level: Swiss-Prot protein existence level 1. Increases the permeability of the small intestine mucosa by affecting the structure of intercellular tight junctions (zonula occludens). From Vibrio cholerae serotype O1 (strain ATCC 39315 / El Tor Inaba N16961).
   9006..9092    -  terminator     rrnB T1 terminator: Escherichia coli rrnB; transcription terminator T1 from the E. coli rrnB gene
