[The description below was written by a language model from this plasmid's Addgene catalogue record and pLannotate feature annotations shown in this document.]
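Description:
pccGFPKAN is a 9.1 kb bacterial expression plasmid that serves as the empty cloning backbone for TOXGREEN, a fluorescence-based, higher-throughput variant of the TOXCAT assay for transmembrane helix association. It was derived from pccKAN by replacing the chloramphenicol acetyltransferase reporter gene with superfolder GFP. The plasmid is propagated in E. coli under ampicillin selection (bla with its own promoter) from a ColE1/pMB1-type origin. The feature table also shows pBR322-derived bom and rop elements, although the catalogue lists the plasmid as high copy.

The sensor portion consists of a fragment of the Vibrio cholerae transcriptional activator ToxR followed downstream by maltose binding protein (malE). Between them lies a Tn903-derived kanamycin resistance cassette, flanked by transposase fragments and followed by a tnpR fragment. This cassette appears to act as a stuffer marking the cloning position, to be replaced by restriction cloning with a transmembrane segment of interest so that a ToxR–TM–MBP chimera is produced. The promoter driving this fusion is not annotated in the record.

On the opposite strand, sfGFP sits next to a residual cat promoter fragment and a short piece of V. cholerae zot sequence. That sequence is consistent with the cholera toxin (ctx) promoter region that ToxR recognises, though no ctx promoter is explicitly annotated. Multiple rrnB T1/T2 terminators insulate the reporter.

In the assay, self-association of the inserted transmembrane domain in the inner membrane brings the ToxR domains together. The resulting dimer activates reporter transcription, so GFP fluorescence reports the strength of dimerization. The associated publication applied this readout to screening bacterial divisome proteins.
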