Addgene plasmid #73649: pccGFPKAN
Purpose: (Empty Backbone) Fluorescent reporter for transmembrane protein dimerization.
Depositing lab: Alessandro Senes. Depositing organization: University of Wisconsin, Madison. Publication: Screening for transmembrane association in divisome proteins using TOXGREEN, a high-throughput variant of the TOXCAT assay. Armstrong CR, Senes A. Biochim Biophys Acta. 2016 Jul 21. pii: S0005-2736(16)30251-6. doi: 10.1016/j.bbamem.2016.07.008. PubMed 27453198.
Backbone
  Vector backbone: pccKAN
  Backbone size (bp): 9103
  Modifications to backbone: Replacement of CAT gene with sfGFP gene
  Vector type: Bacterial Expression
Growth in bacteria
  Bacterial resistance: Ampicillin, 100 μg/mL
  Growth temperature: 37°C
  Growth strain: DH5alpha
  Copy number: High Copy
Gene/Insert
  Cloning method: Restriction Enzyme
  Sequencing primers: 5′ catgactttgtttggcgagagcaag
Terms and licenses: Academic/Nonprofit Terms; Industry Terms: Not Available to Industry
How to cite: pccGFPKAN was a gift from Alessandro Senes (Addgene plasmid # 73649 ; http://n2t.net/addgene:73649 ; RRID:Addgene_73649)
