>Addgene plasmid #73649 | pccGFPKAN | addgene partial sequence | sequence record 165136 | MKQQH-GFP-ROMK 5'-GAA GCA GCA CGA CTT CTT CA-3'
AGGATGACGGCACGTACAAAACGCGTGCGGAAGTGAAATTTGAAGGCGATACCCTGGTAAACCGCATTGA
GCTGAAAGGCATTGACTTTAAAGAAGACGGCAATATCCTGGGCCATAAGCTGGAATACAATTTTAACAGC
CACAATGTTTACATCACCGCCGATAAACAAAAAAATGGCATTAAAGCGAATTTTAAAATTCGCCACAACG
TGGAGGATGGCAGCGTGCAGCTGGCTGATCACTACCAGCAAAACACTCCAATCGGTGATGGTCCTGTTCT
GCTGCCAGACAATCACTATCTGAGCACGCAAAGCGTTCTGTCTAAAGATCCGAACGAGAAACGCGATCAC
ATGGTTCTGCTGGAGTTCGTAACCGCAGCGGGCATCACGCATGGTATGGATGAACTGTACAAATGAGTTT
TTAAGGCAGTTATTGGTGCCCTTAAACGCCTGGTTGCTACGCCTGAATAAGTGATAATAAGCGGATGAAT
GGCAGAAATTCGTCGAGGCGGCACCTCGCTAACGGATTCACCACTCCAAGAATTGGAGCCAATCAATTCT
TGCGGAGAACTGTGAATGCGCAAACCAACCCTTGGCAGAACATATCCATCGCGTCCGCCATCTCCAGCAG
CCGCACGCGGCGCATCTCGGCTGTTTTGGCGGATGAGAGAAGATTTTCAGCCTGATACAGATTAAATCAG
AACGCAGAAGCGGTCTGATAAAACAGAATTTGCCTGGCGGCAGTAGCGCGGTGGTCCCACCTGACCCCAT
GCCGAACTCAGAAGTGAAACGCCGTAGCGCCGATGGTAGTGTG
