>Addgene plasmid #73649 | pccGFPKAN | addgene partial sequence | sequence record 165139 | MBP-R 5'-CTCGAATTTCTTACCGACTTCA-3'
TTTACCTTCTTCGATTTTGATATCCGTTAGGGGTTTAAAGCTGGATTGGCTTGGGTTGATCAGGATCCTC
CGGCGTTCAGCCTGTGCCACAGCCGACAGGATGGTGACCACCATTTGCCCCATATCACCGTCGGTACTGA
TCCCGTCGTCAATAAACCGAACCGCTACACCCTGAGCATCAAACTCTTTTATCAGTTGGATCATGTCGGC
GGTGTCGCGGCCAAGACGGTCGAGCTTCTTCACCAGAATGACATCACCTTCCTCCACCTTCATCCTCAGC
AAATCCAGCCCTTCCCGATCTGTTGAACTGCCGGATGCCTTGTCGGTAAAGATGCGGTTAGCTTTTACCC
CTGCATCTTTGAGCGCTGAGGTCTGCCTCGTGAAGAAGGTGTTGCTGACTCATACCAGGCCTGAATCGCC
CCATCATCCAGCCAGAAAGTGAGGGAGCCACGGTTGATGAGAGCTTTGTTGTAGGTGGACCAGTTGGTGA
TTTTGAACTTTTGCTTTGCCACGGAACGGTCTGCGTTGTCGGGAAGATGCGTGATCTGATCCTTCAACTC
AGCAAAAGTTCGATTTATTCAACAAAGCCGCCGTCCCGTCAAGTCAGCGTAATGCTCTGCCAGTGTTACA
ACCAATTAA
